Addgene plasmid #172551: pCVR2
Purpose: Inducible gene expression, pCOLA origin, VanRAM repressor, PVanCC promoter, mRFP, Kanamycin Resistance Marker.
Depositing lab: Christopher Reisch. Depositing organization: University of Florida.
Backbone
  Vector backbone: original Duet vector
  Backbone manufacturer: Novagen
  Vector type: Bacterial Expression, Synthetic Biology
Growth in bacteria
  Bacterial resistance: Kanamycin, 50 μg/mL
  Growth temperature: 37°C
  Growth strain: DH5alpha
  Copy number: Low Copy
Gene/Insert
  Gene/Insert name: VanRAM-mRFP
  Species: Synthetic
  Promoter: PVanCC
  Cloning method: Ligation Independent Cloning
Resource information
  A portion of this plasmid was derived from a plasmid made by: sAJM.1506 was a gift from Christopher Voigt (Addgene # 108254)
Terms and licenses: Academic/Nonprofit Terms; Industry Terms: Not Available to Industry
How to cite: pCVR2 was a gift from Christopher Reisch (Addgene plasmid # 172551 ; http://n2t.net/addgene:172551 ; RRID:Addgene_172551)
