[The description below was written by a language model from this plasmid's Addgene catalogue record and pLannotate feature annotations shown in this document.]
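Description:
pCVR2 is a low-copy bacterial expression plasmid for synthetic biology applications, built on a Novagen Duet-series backbone. It replicates from the ColA origin, which belongs to a compatibility group that lets it coexist in E. coli with plasmids carrying other compatible origins. Selection is by kanamycin, through an aminoglycoside phosphotransferase gene (aph(3')-Ia) driven by a bla-type promoter. The sequenced record is about 3.9 kb.

The payload is a synthetic, inducible expression module described as VanRAM-mRFP. VanRAM is an engineered variant of the VanR repressor and controls its cognate PVanCC promoter; this regulator/promoter pair was derived from a previously published sensor strain. VanR-type systems generally respond to vanillic acid, although the record does not name the inducer. The reporter is mRFP1, a monomeric red fluorescent protein from Discosoma, encoded on the reverse strand across the sequence origin and followed by a T7 terminator. Directly upstream of the reporter lies an sTRSV hammerhead ribozyme. Such self-cleaving elements are commonly used as insulators that trim the 5′ untranslated region so that expression depends less on promoter context.

The automated annotation does not label the VanRAM coding sequence or PVanCC. A short match to the J23119 promoter upstream of the ribozyme probably reflects the core of the engineered promoter. A lacI promoter fragment followed by an unannotated stretch may be where the repressor is expressed, but the record does not confirm this. Small lacZα, CAP-site and TcR fragments appear to be backbone remnants. The plasmid serves to characterise inducible expression by red fluorescence, and presumably as a template in which mRFP can be exchanged for a gene of interest.
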