Features (pLannotate 1.2.2; 12 found; start..end, strand, type, name):
    117..166     -  misc_RNA       sTRSV HHRz: hammerhead ribozyme from the tobacco ringspot virus satellite RNA (Khvorova et al., 2003)
    183..207     -  promoter       J23119(SpeI) promoter (fragment): bacterial promoter (Registry of Standard Biological Parts BBa J23119) modified to end with an SpeI site
    298..344     +  promoter       lacI promoter (fragment): lacI
   1133..1153    +  CDS            lacZα (fragment): LacZα fragment of β-galactosidase; lacZ fragment
   1165..1186    +  protein_bind   CAP binding site: CAP binding activates transcription in the presence of cAMP. E. coli catabolite activator protein
   1201..1265    +  CDS            TcR (fragment): tetracycline efflux protein; tet; confers resistance to tetracycline
   1350..1985    +  rep_origin     ColA ori: Plasmids containing the ColA origin of replication can be propagated in E. coli cells that contain additional plasmids with compatible origins.
   2003..2094    +  promoter       AmpR promoter: bla
   2095..2910    +  CDS            KanR: aminoglycoside phosphotransferase; aph(3')-Ia; confers resistance to kanamycin in bacteria or G418 (Geneticin®) in eukaryotes
   2919..2976    -  promoter       AmpR promoter (fragment): bla
   3140..3187    -  terminator     T7 terminator: transcription terminator for bacteriophage T7 RNA polymerase
   3260..54      -  CDS            mRFP1 (across the origin): mRFP1 is a basic (constitutively fluorescent) red fluorescent protein published in 2002, derived from Discosoma sp.. It is reported to be a somewhat slowly-maturing monomer with low acid sensitivity.
>Addgene plasmid #172551 | pCVR2 | addgene full sequence | sequence record 350294 | Addgene NGS Result
CATACGAACTTTGAAACGCATGAACTCTTTGATAACGTCTTCGGAGGAAGCCATCTAGTATTTCTCCTCT
TTAATCTGCGCTCTTCCCAGTTCTTAAACAAAATTATTTGTAGAGGCTGTTTCGTCCTCACGGACTCATC
AGACCGGAAAGCACATCCGGTGACAGCTATTGGATCCAATGGTACCTAGGACTGAGCTAGCTGTCAATTG
GATCCAATCAGCCAACGATCGTTAAGCGGGAGACCAGAAACAAAAAAAGGCCCCCCGTTAGGGAGGCCTT
CAATAATTGGCGGCGCGCCATCGAATGGCGCAAAACCTTTCGCGGTATGGCATGATAGCGCCCGCTTAAA
CTAACGAACGTAAATAAGGAGGATAGACATGGACATGCCTCGTATTAAACCGGGTCAGCGTGTTATGATG
GCACTGCGTAAAATGATTGCAAGCGGTGAAATCAAAAGTGGTGAACGTATTGCAGAAATTCCGACCGCAG
CAGCACTGGGTGTTAGCCGTATGCCGGTTCGTATCGCACTGCGTTCACTGGAACAAGAAGGTCTGGTTGT
TCGTCTGGGTGCACGTGGTTATGCAGCCCGTGGTGTTAGCAGCGATCAGATTCGTGATGCAATTGAAGTT
CGTGGTGTTCTGGAAGGTTTTGCAGCACGTCGTCTGGCAGAACGTGGTATGACCTCAGAAACCCATGCAC
GTTTTGTTGTACTGATTGCAGAAGGTGAAGCACTGTTTGCAGCCGGTCGCCTGAATGGTGAAGATCTGGA
TCGTTATGCCGCATATAATCAGGCATTTCATGATACCCTGGTTAGCGCAGCAGGTAATGGTGCAGTTGAA
AGCGCACTGGCACGTAATGGTTTTGAACCGTTTGCAGCAGCCGGTGCACTGGCCCTGGATCTGATGGACC
TGTCTGCCGAATATGAACATCTGCTGGCAGCACATCGTCAGCATCAGGCAGTTCTGGATGCAGTTAGCTG
TGGTGATGCCGAAGGTGCAGAACGTATTATGCGTGATCATGCACTGGCAGCAATTCGTAATGCAAAAGTT
TTTGAAGCAGCAGCAAGCGCAGGCGCACCGCTGGGTGCAGCATGGTCAATTCGTGCAGATTGACCATGGA
TTCTTCGTCTGTTTCACTGGCCGTCGTTTTACACGCAACGCAATTAATGTAAGTTAGCTCACTCATTAGG
CACCGGGATCTCGACCGATGCCCTTGAGAGCCTTCAACCCAGTCAGCTCCTTCCGGTGGGCGCGGGGCAT
GACTAACATGAGAATTACAACTTATATCGTATGGGGCTGACTTCAGGTGCTACATTTGAAGAGATAAATT
GCACTGAAATCTAGAGTGATGGTGTCGGGAATCCGTAAAGGATCTTCTTGAGATCCTTTTACGATCGTCG
TAATCTCCTGCTCTGTAAACGAAAAAACCGCCTGGGGAGGCGGTTTGATCGAAGGTTAAGTCAGTTGGGG
AACTGCTTAACCTGGTAACTGGCTTTAGTGGAGCGCAGATACCAAATACTGTCCTTTCAGTGTAGCCTCT
GTTAGGCCACCACTTCAAGACTCTCGATATCTAAATCCACTAATTCTCAGTTACCAATGGCTGCTGCCAG
TGGCGTTTTGTCGTGTCTTTCCGGGTTGGACTCAAGATGATAGTTACCGGATAAGGCGCAGCAGTCGGGC
TGAACGGGGGGTTCTTGCACACAGCCCAGCTTGGAGCGAACTGTCTACACGGAACGGGACGTGGTGATTT
GGGTAAAGCCTCCACCACAACACGGACGCCGCAGGACGGGAACAGGAGAGCGCAAGAGGGAGCCATCAGG
GGGAAACGCCTGGTATCTTTATAGTCCTGTCGGGTTTCGCCACCACTGATTTGAGCGTCAGATTTCGTGA
TGTTCGTCAGGGGGGCGGAGCCTATGGAAAAACGGCTTCGCTCCGGCCTTATTGTCTCTCTGCTAAGTAT
CCTCCTGGCATCTTCTAGGACGTTTCTGCGCTAGCATGCCTATTTGTTTATTTTTCTAAATACATTCAAA
TATGTATCCGCTCATGAGACAATAACCCTGATAAATGCTTCAATAATATTGAAAAAGGAAGAGTATGAGC
CATATTCAACGGGAAACGTCTTGCTCTAGGCCGCGATTAAATTCCAACATGGATGCTGATTTATATGGGT
ATAAATGGGCTCGCGATAATGTCGGGCAATCAGGTGCGACAATCTATCGATTGTATGGGAAGCCCGATGC
GCCAGAGTTGTTTCTGAAACATGGCAAAGGTAGCGTTGCCAATGATGTTACAGATGAGATGGTCAGACTA
AACTGGCTGACGGAATTTATGCCTCTTCCGACCATCAAGCATTTTATCCGTACTCCTGATGATGCATGGT
TACTCACCACTGCGATCCCCGGGAAAACAGCATTCCAGGTATTAGAAGAATATCCTGATTCAGGTGAAAA
TATTGTTGATGCGCTGGCAGTGTTCCTGCGCCGGTTGCATTCGATTCCTGTTTGTAATTGTCCTTTTAAC
AGCGACCGCGTATTTCGTCTCGCTCAGGCGCAATCACGAATGAATAACGGTTTGGTTGATGCGAGTGATT
TTGATGACGAGCGTAATGGCTGGCCTGTTGAACAAGTCTGGAAAGAAATGCATAAACTTTTGCCATTCTC
ACCGGATTCAGTCGTCACTCATGGTGATTTCTCACTTGATAACCTTATTTTTGACGAGGGGAAATTAATA
GGTTGTATTGATGTTGGACGAGTCGGAATCGCAGACCGATACCAGGATCTTGCCATCCTATGGAACTGCC
TCGGTGAGTTTTCTCCTTCATTACAGAAACGGCTTTTTCAAAAATATGGTATTGATAATCCTGATATGAA
TAAATTGCAGTTTCATTTGATGCTCGATGAGTTTTTCTAAGAATTAATTCATGAGCGGATACATATTTGA
ATGTATTTAGAAAAATAAACAAATAGGGGTTCCGCGCACATTTCCCCGAAAAGTGCCACTTGCGGAGACC
CGGTCGTCAGCTTGTCGTCGGTTCAGGGCAGGGTCGTTAAATAGCCGCTTATGTCTATTGCTGGTTTACC
GGTTTATTGACTACCGGAAGCAGTGTGACCGTGTGCTTCTCAAATGCCTGAGGTTTCAGCAAAAAACCCC
TCAAGACCCGTTTAGAGGCCCCAAGGGGTTATGCTAGTTATTGCTCAGCGGTGGCAGCAGGTTTCCCGAC
TGGAAAGCGCGATCTACACTAGCACTATCAGCGTTATTAAGCACCGGTGGAGTGACGACCTTCAGCACGT
TCGTACTGTTCAACGATGGTGTAGTCTTCGTTGTGGGAGGTGATGTCCAGTTTGATGTCGGTTTTGTAAG
CACCCGGCAGCTGAACCGGTTTTTTAGCCATGTAGGTGGTTTTAACTTCAGCGTCGTAGTGACCACCGTC
TTTCAGTTTCAGACGCATTTTGATTTCACCTTTCAGAGCACCGTCTTCCGGGTACATACGTTCGGTGGAA
GCTTCCCAACCCATGGTTTTTTTCTGCATAACCGGACCGTCGGACGGGAAGTTGGTACCACGCAGTTTAA
CTTTGTAGATGAACTCACCGTCTTGCAGGGAGGAGTCCTGGGTAACGGTAACAACACCACCGTCTTCGAA
GTTCATAACACGTTCCCATTTGAAACCTTCCGGGAAGGACAGTTTCAGGTAGTCCGGGATGTCAGCCGGG
TGTTTAACGTAAGCTTTGGAACCGTACTGGAACTGCGGGGACAGGATGTCCCAAGCGAACGGCAGCGGAC
CACCTTTGGTAACTTTCAGTTTAGCGGTCTGGGTACCTTCGTACGGACGACCTTCACCTTCACCTTCGAT
TTCGAACTCGTGACCGTTAACGGAACCTTC
